Addgene plasmid #17561: FLAG-Foxo1-ADA 6KR
Depositing lab: Domenico Accili. Depositing organization: Columbia University. Publication: FoxO1 protects against pancreatic beta cell failure through NeuroD and MafA induction. Kitamura YI, Kitamura T, Kruse JP, Raum JC, Stein R, Gu W, Accili D. Cell Metab. 2005 Sep . 2(3):153-63. 10.1016/j.cmet.2005.08.004 PubMed 16154098.
Backbone
  Vector backbone: pCMV5
  Backbone size w/o insert (bp): 4700
  Vector type: Mammalian Expression
Growth in bacteria
  Bacterial resistance: Ampicillin, 100 μg/mL
  Growth temperature: 37°C
  Growth strain: DH5alpha
  Copy number: Unknown
Gene/Insert
  Gene/Insert name: Foxo1-ADA 6KR (alt names: Foxo1; Fkhr; forkhead box O1)
  Species: M. musculus (mouse)
  Insert size (bp): 1700
  Mutation: K242, K245, K259, K262, K271 and K291 were replaced with arginine.It also contains T24A, S253D and S316A mutations.
  Entrez Gene: Foxo1 (a.k.a. Afxh, FKHR, Fkhr1, Foxo1a)
  Promoter: CMV
  Tag / fusion protein: Myc (N terminal on backbone); Flag (N terminal on insert)
  Cloning method: Restriction Enzyme; 5′ cloning site KpnI (not destroyed); 3′ cloning site XbaI (not destroyed)
  Sequencing primers: 5′ CMV-F; pCEP-F; 3′ hGH-pA-R (CCAGCTTGGTTCCCAATAGA)
Terms and licenses: Academic/Nonprofit Terms; Industry Terms: Not Available to Industry
Depositor comments: This plasmid has an E15G mutation that is not thought to affect plasmid function. It also has K219R, G282R, and L619P polymorphisms.
How to cite: FLAG-Foxo1-ADA 6KR was a gift from Domenico Accili (Addgene plasmid # 17561 ; http://n2t.net/addgene:17561 ; RRID:Addgene_17561)
