[The description below was written by a language model from this plasmid's Addgene catalogue record.]
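Description:
FLAG-Foxo1-ADA 6KR is a mammalian expression plasmid built on the pCMV5 backbone (about 4.7 kb without insert) that drives a mutant form of mouse Foxo1 (forkhead box O1, also known as Fkhr) from the CMV promoter. It is propagated in E. coli under ampicillin selection; the copy number is not recorded, and no mammalian selection marker is listed, so the record supports transient transfection rather than stable selection. The roughly 1.7 kb insert was cloned between KpnI and XbaI sites, both of which are retained. The listed 3′ sequencing primer indicates a human growth hormone polyadenylation region downstream of the insert. The protein carries a FLAG tag at the N terminus of the insert, and the record also lists an N-terminal Myc tag contributed by the backbone, giving epitopes for detection or immunoprecipitation.

The insert combines two sets of substitutions. The "ADA" changes (T24A, S253D, S316A) alter the three residues generally known as the Akt phosphorylation sites of Foxo1, which normally govern its insulin-responsive nuclear exclusion. The "6KR" changes replace six lysines (K242, K245, K259, K262, K271 and K291) with arginine, a conservative substitution that keeps the positive charge but prevents lysine modification such as acetylation. The depositor also notes an E15G mutation not thought to affect function, plus K219R, G282R and L619P polymorphisms. The associated publication concerns FoxO1 protection against pancreatic beta cell failure through NeuroD and MafA induction, so the construct is suited to examining how phosphorylation and lysine modification states influence Foxo1 localisation and transcriptional activity in cultured mammalian cells.
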