>Addgene plasmid #17561 | FLAG-Foxo1-ADA 6KR | addgene partial sequence | sequence record 25137 | 17561 with hGH-PA-R
TTGCCCCTTGCTCCNTACCACCCCCCTCCACCCCATAATATTATAGAAGGACACCTAGTCAGACAAAATG
ATGCAACTTAATTTTATTAGGACAAGGCTGGTGGGCACTGGAGTGGCAACTTCCAGGGCCAGGAGAGGCA
CTGGGGAGGGGTCACAGGGATGCCACCCGGGATCCTCTAGAATTCAGCGGCCGCTTTTTTTTTTTTTTTT
TTTTTTTTTTTTTTTAATCTTGAAAACTATAAGGAGGGGTGAAGGGNATCTTTGGACTGCTCCTCANTTC
CTGCTGTCNNACAATCTGAAGGACTTTTAAATGTANCCTGCTCACTAACTCTTANCCTGACACCCAGCTG
TGTGTTGTANTCTTGACACTGTGTGGGAAGCTTTGGTTGGGCAACACATTATCAAAGTTAAAATCCAAGG
TATCTCCATCCATGGGGTCATTCCGAATGATGGACTCCATGTCACAGTCCAAGCGCTCAATAAACATGCC
ATCCAAGTCACTTGGGAGCTTCTCCTGGTGGAGGACACCCATCCTACNATANCNATTGCAGCTGCTCACC
GANGAGTANCTGCCCAGGGCACTCATCTGCATGGGGTGGGACANAGGCACTTGTAAAGGTGTCTTCACGG
GGGTCAAGCGGTTCATGGCAGATGTGTGANGCATGGTGTTCACCACATGGGGCANGGTACGGCCGTTGAC
CNAANCCGTTTGCTGTGCATGTCCAGGGNGGGNGTGGGANCTGGGGNTCATCATTTTGTNATGA
