>Addgene plasmid #17561 | FLAG-Foxo1-ADA 6KR | addgene partial sequence | sequence record 25138 | mFoxo1-F 5'-aaggccatcgagagctcag-3'
NNNNNNNNNNNNNNANCTACGAGTGGNNGGTGAAGAGCGTGCCCTACTTCAAGGATAAGGGCGACAGCAA
CAGCTCGGCGGGCTGGAAGAATTCAATTCGCCACAATCTGTCCCTTCACAGCAGGTTTATTCGAGTGCAG
AATGAAGGAACTGGAAAGAGTTCTTGGTGGATGCTCAATCCAGAGGGAGGCAGGAGCGGAAGATCACCCC
GGAGAAGAGCTGCGGACATGGACAACAACAGTAGATTTGCTAGGAGCCGAGGGCGGGCTGCTAAGAAAAG
AGCATCTCTCCAGTCTGGGCAAGAGGGTCCTAGAGACAGCCCTGGGTCTCAGTTTTCTAGGTGGCCTGCG
AGTCCTGGGTCCCACAGCAACGATGACTTTGATAACTGGAGTACATTTCGTCCTCGAACCAGCGCAAATG
CTAGTACCATCAGTGGGAGACTTTCTCCCATCATGACAGAGCAGGATGACCTGGGAGATGGGGACGTGCA
TTCCCTGGTGTATCCACCCTCTGCTGCCAAGATGGCGTCTACGCTGCCCAGTCTGTCTGAAATCAGCAAT
CCAGAAAACATGGAGAACCTTCTGGATAATCTCAACCTTCTCTCGTCCCCAACATCTTTAACTGTGTNNN
NNNAGTCCTCGCCTGGCAGCATGATGCAGCAGANACCATGCTATTCGTTNGCACCGCCAAACACNNNNNT
AAATTCANCCAGTCCAAACTANTNCAAANTNNNNCNTANGGCCAATCCAGCATGNNNNNNNNNCCCNNNN
NNNNNNNGNAANNCNTNNGGGNNNNNAAATTNNNNNNNNNNNGNNNNNANCNNTNNNNNNNGNNCCCNNN
NNNNNNNNNNAAAAANNNNTNNNNNNNNNNNNNNNNNNNNNCNN
