>Addgene plasmid #17561 | FLAG-Foxo1-ADA 6KR | addgene partial sequence | sequence record 69842 | CMV-F 5'-CGCAAATGGGCGGTAGGCGTG-3'
CTATATAAGCAGAGCTCGTTTAGTGAACCGTCAGAATTGCCATGGAGCAGAAGCTGATCAGCGAGGAGGA
CCTGAACGAATTCAGATCTGGTACCGCCATGGACTACAAGGACGACGATGACAAGGCCGAGGCGCCCCAG
GTGGTGGAGACCGACCCGGACTTCGGGCCGCTGCCCCGGCAGCGCTCCTGTGCCTGGCCGCTGCCCAGGC
CGGAGTTTAACCAGTCCAACTCGACCACCTCCAGTCCGGCGCCGTCGGGCGGCGCGGCCGCCAACCCCGA
CGCCGCGGCGAGCCTGGCCTCGGCGTCCGCTGTCAGCACCGACTTTATGAGCAACCTGAGCCTGCTGGAG
GAGAGTGAGGACTTCGCGCGGGCGCCAGGCTGCGTGGCCGTGGCGGCGGCGGCTGCGGCCAGCAGGGGCC
TGTGCGGGGACTTCCAGGGCCCCGAGGCGGGCTGCGTGCACCCAGCGCCGCCACAGCCCCCACCGACCGG
GCCGCTGTCGCAGCCCCCACCCGTGCCTCCCTCCGCTGCCGCCGCCGCGGGGCCACTCGCGGGACAGCCG
CGCAAGACCAGCTCGTCGCGCCGCAACGCGTGGGGCAACCTGTCGTACGCCGACCTCATCACCAAGGCCA
TCGAGAGCTCAGCCGAGAAGAGGCTCACCCTGTCGCAGATCTACGAGTGGATGGTGAAGAGCGTGCCCTA
CTTC
